Addgene plasmid #136531: pGEM_ZmaBOP1binsitu
Purpose: Template for generating in situ hybridization probe
Depositing lab: Junko Kyozuka. Depositing organization: Tohoku University. Publication: Suppression of Leaf Blade Development by BLADE-ON-PETIOLE Orthologs Is a Common Strategy for Underground Rhizome Growth. Toriba T, Tokunaga H, Nagasawa K, Nie F, Yoshida A, Kyozuka J. Curr Biol. 2020 Feb 3;30(3):509-516.e3. doi: 10.1016/j.cub.2019.11.055. Epub 2020 Jan 16. PubMed 31956025.
Backbone
  Vector backbone: pGEM T-easy
  Backbone manufacturer: Promega
  Backbone size w/o insert (bp): 3000
  Total vector size (bp): 4500
  Vector type: Cloning vector
Growth in bacteria
  Bacterial resistance: Ampicillin, 100 μg/mL
  Growth temperature: 37°C
  Growth strain: DH5alpha
  Copy number: High Copy
Gene/Insert
  Gene/Insert name: Zoysia matrella BLADE-ON-PETIOLE homolog1b (alt name: ZmaBOP1b)
  Species: Zoysia matrella wakaba
  Insert size (bp): 1500
  Cloning method: Restriction Enzyme; 5′ cloning site EcoRV (destroyed during cloning); 3′ cloning site EcoRV (destroyed during cloning)
  Sequencing primers: 5′ M13 Forward; 3′ M13 Reverse
Terms and licenses: Academic/Nonprofit Terms; Industry Terms: Not Available to Industry
How to cite: pGEM_ZmaBOP1binsitu was a gift from Junko Kyozuka (Addgene plasmid # 136531 ; http://n2t.net/addgene:136531 ; RRID:Addgene_136531)
