[The description below was written by a language model from this plasmid's Addgene catalogue record and pLannotate feature annotations shown in this document.]
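Description:
pGEM_ZmaBOP1binsitu is a bacterial cloning plasmid built on the Promega pGEM-T Easy backbone. It carries a roughly 1.5 kb fragment of ZmaBOP1b, a BLADE-ON-PETIOLE homolog from the grass Zoysia matrella. It is maintained in E. coli at high copy through a ColE1/pUC-type origin and selected with ampicillin via the β-lactamase gene and its native promoter. The backbone also contains an f1 phage origin, which allows single-stranded DNA production. Remnants of the lac promoter/operator and lacZα region are present as well. These normally support blue/white screening and are interrupted here by the insert. The catalogue lists a total size of about 4.5 kb, and the sequenced record is 4,405 nt.

The insert sits in the multiple cloning site between opposing bacteriophage T7 and SP6 promoters. The annotation software identifies it by similarity to rice NPR5 (NH4), which fits a BOP-family gene. The matched coding region lies on the minus strand relative to the T7 promoter. From that orientation, T7 transcription should give antisense RNA and SP6 transcription should give sense RNA, although the record does not say which polymerase was used. A short adjacent hit to a hornet peptide is almost certainly a spurious annotation of polylinker sequence.

The stated purpose is to provide a template for generating in situ hybridization probes. In vitro run-off transcription from the flanking phage promoters would produce labelled riboprobes for detecting ZmaBOP1b mRNA in tissue sections. The plasmid has no plant or other eukaryotic expression elements, so it is a probe template rather than an expression construct. The associated publication studies BOP orthologs in suppressing leaf blade development during rhizome growth.
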