Features (pLannotate 1.2.2; 14 found; start..end, strand, type, name):
      1..19      +  promoter       T7 promoter: promoter for bacteriophage T7 RNA polymerase
     35..1438    -  CDS            NPR5 (fragment): NPR5_ORYSJ - Also known as NH4 From Oryza sativa subsp. japonica (Rice).
   1482..1535    -  CDS            VESPI_VESMG (fragment): Experimental evidence at protein level: Swiss-Prot protein existence level 1. Shows contractile activity on isolated ileum smooth muscle. From Vespa magnifica (Hornet).
   1547..1565    -  promoter       SP6 promoter: promoter for bacteriophage SP6 RNA polymerase
   1607..1623    -  protein_bind   lac operator: The lac repressor binds to the lac operator to inhibit transcription in E. coli. This inhibition can be relieved by adding lactose or isopropyl-β-D-thiogalactopyranoside (IPTG). lac repressor encoded by lacI
   1631..1661    -  promoter       lac promoter: promoter for the E. coli lac operon
   1676..1697    -  protein_bind   CAP binding site: CAP binding activates transcription in the presence of cAMP. E. coli catabolite activator protein
   1710..1802    -  CDS            lacI (fragment): lac repressor; lacI; The lac repressor binds to the lac operator to inhibit transcription in E. coli. This inhibition can be relieved by adding lactose or isopropyl-β-D-thiogalactopyranoside (IPTG).
   1985..2573    -  rep_origin     ori: high-copy-number ColE1/pMB1/pBR322/pUC origin of replication
   2744..3604    -  CDS            AmpR: β-lactamase; bla; confers resistance to ampicillin, carbenicillin, and related antibiotics
   3605..3709    -  promoter       AmpR promoter: bla
   3736..3786    +  misc_feature   bom (fragment): basis of mobility region from pBR322
   3814..4242    -  rep_origin     f1 ori (sequence partly withheld): f1 bacteriophage origin of replication; arrow indicates direction of (+) strand synthesis
   4246..4403    -  CDS            lacZα (fragment): LacZα fragment of β-galactosidase; lacZ fragment
>Addgene plasmid #136531 | pGEM_ZmaBOP1binsitu | addgene full sequence | sequence record 271436 | Addgene NGS Result
TAATACGACTCACTATAGGGCGAATTGGGCCCTTGAGATACACCATCCTGTTGTCCAAGCTCAGATTCAC
CATGCTTGCGTTGTTGCCGCTGGCATTGAACTCATGGCCGCCGCCGCCGGGGGGCTCACCGTACATTGGC
GCGGCATTGACGGCTGCACCCGCGGTGTGATGAGCGTCCTCGCGAGACATGACCATGGCCGCCGACTGCA
CGAGCTCGAGGCAGAGCCGGAGCTTGTTGGGCTCGATGTGCGCCAGGCCCGGCAGGGCGCCCTTGAAGAG
GAAGTCGGAGGTGAGCGTGCGGAGGATGTCGAGCGGCGTGACGCCGTCGACGGTGCGCACGTTGGGATCG
GCGTGGTGGTCGAGCAGCACGGCGACCATGTCGGGGCACACCATCTCAGCCGCGACATGCAGCGGCATCT
TCCCGGAGGGACCCGCCGGGTGGTTGACGTCGGCGGCTCCGAGCTCCAGCAGCGCCTTGACGACCTCGCG
GCTGCAGTTCTCGACGGCGTAGTGCAGCGCGAGGGCCTCGTCGAGGTTGAGCCCCTCGCCCATGACCATG
AGCTTGACGAGCTCGACGTCGGACGAGTCGAGCGCGCGGCGCATGCGGCGGATCTTGTGCTGGTCGTCGA
GCTCCAACGCAGTCGACGAGGCCTCCATCGTCCCCGCCGGGTGGTGCTGCTGGTGGTGGTGGTGCGCGAG
GAACGGCGAGCGGCGGGACAGCGAGGAGTTGTGGCGGAGCTCGTCGATCTTGGCGACCACGTCGATGGGC
AGGTGCTTCGCGAGCACCTCCGCCGGCAGGCCCGACTTGGCGACGAGGTGGGAGCAGGTGGTCCAGAGCT
GGTGCAGGTCTTGCTTCCGGGACGCCATCAGCACCTTCATCACGTCCTCGATGGACGCCTTCTCCACCAT
GCCCGCCAGCTGCTTCTGTGTAAGGAGGGCCAGCTCCTCGACGCCGAAGGAGCGGGCGGCGGCGAGGGTG
TCGAGCGCGAGGTCGTCCGCCGCCGCGCAGTGAGTATGCCAGCACCCGCGCTCGCCGCACCCCGGCCGGG
GCTCCCCCTTCTGCGGCAGGAGGGAGACCTGCCCGCTGTACAGGAACTGTAGCAGCAGCAGGAACACCTC
GTAGCTCACCGAGTTCACGGGAATCACAGCGCCCGGCGCGGCCGCCGAGCCGCCGGTGCCGCGCGGGGAG
GACCCGGACGCGCCGGAGGGGGAGCGCGGGCTGAGGTGGTCGAACACCAGCGCGCCGGGCGCCGGCGTTG
ACTGGTCGGCGGCGGCGCCGCAGAAGAACTTGCGGAAGAAGAGGCTGCGCGCGGCGAGGATGCAGCGGTG
CGCGTGCACGGGGCGGCCCTCCACGTTGAACGTCACGTCGCTGAAGGCCTGCCCGTTGATGAGCAGGTTC
AGATAGTCCATGGACAGCGATTTCAGCGTGTCGTCCATGGGCGCCGGCGTCTGAGTCTCCCACTTTGCTC
GATCTCGAATTCGCGGCCGCCTGCAGGTCGACCATATGGGAGAGCTCCCAACGCGTTGGATGCATAGCTT
GAGTATTCTATAGTGTCACCTAAATAGCTTGGCGTAATCATGGTCATAGCTGTTTCCTGTGTGAAATTGT
TATCCGCTCACAATTCCACACAACATACGAGCCGGAAGCATAAAGTGTAAAGCCTGGGGTGCCTAATGAG
TGAGCTAACTCACATTAATTGCGTTGCGCTCACTGCCCGCTTTCCAGTCGGGAAACCTGTCGTGCCAGCT
GCATTAATGAATCGGCCAACGCGCGGGGAGAGGCGGTTTGCGTATTGGGCGCTCTTCCGCTTCCTCGCTC
ACTGACTCGCTGCGCTCGGTCGTTCGGCTGCGGCGAGCGGTATCAGCTCACTCAAAGGCGGTAATACGGT
TATCCACAGAATCAGGGGATAACGCAGGAAAGAACATGTGAGCAAAAGGCCAGCAAAAGGCCAGGAACCG
TAAAAAGGCCGCGTTGCTGGCGTTTTTCCATAGGCTCCGCCCCCCTGACGAGCATCACAAAAATCGACGC
TCAAGTCAGAGGTGGCGAAACCCGACAGGACTATAAAGATACCAGGCGTTTCCCCCTGGAAGCTCCCTCG
TGCGCTCTCCTGTTCCGACCCTGCCGCTTACCGGATACCTGTCCGCCTTTCTCCCTTCGGGAAGCGTGGC
GCTTTCTCATAGCTCACGCTGTAGGTATCTCAGTTCGGTGTAGGTCGTTCGCTCCAAGCTGGGCTGTGTG
CACGAACCCCCCGTTCAGCCCGACCGCTGCGCCTTATCCGGTAACTATCGTCTTGAGTCCAACCCGGTAA
GACACGACTTATCGCCACTGGCAGCAGCCACTGGTAACAGGATTAGCAGAGCGAGGTATGTAGGCGGTGC
TACAGAGTTCTTGAAGTGGTGGCCTAACTACGGCTACACTAGAAGAACAGTATTTGGTATCTGCGCTCTG
CTGAAGCCAGTTACCTTCGGAAAAAGAGTTGGTAGCTCTTGATCCGGCAAACAAACCACCGCTGGTAGCG
GTGGTTTTTTTGTTTGCAAGCAGCAGATTACGCGCAGAAAAAAAGGATCTCAAGAAGATCCTTTGATCTT
TTCTACGGGGTCTGACGCTCAGTGGAACGAAAACTCACGTTAAGGGATTTTGGTCATGAGATTATCAAAA
AGGATCTTCACCTAGATCCTTTTAAATTAAAAATGAAGTTTTAAATCAATCTAAAGTATATATGAGTAAA
CTTGGTCTGACAGTTACCAATGCTTAATCAGTGAGGCACCTATCTCAGCGATCTGTCTATTTCGTTCATC
CATAGTTGCCTGACTCCCCGTCGTGTAGATAACTACGATACGGGAGGGCTTACCATCTGGCCCCAGTGCT
GCAATGATACCGCGAGACCCACGCTCACCGGCTCCAGATTTATCAGCAATAAACCAGCCAGCCGGAAGGG
CCGAGCGCAGAAGTGGTCCTGCAACTTTATCCGCCTCCATCCAGTCTATTAATTGTTGCCGGGAAGCTAG
AGTAAGTAGTTCGCCAGTTAATAGTTTGCGCAACGTTGTTGCCATTGCTACAGGCATCGTGGTGTCACGC
TCGTCGTTTGGTATGGCTTCATTCAGCTCCGGTTCCCAACGATCAAGGCGAGTTACATGATCCCCCATGT
TGTGCAAAAAAGCGGTTAGCTCCTTCGGTCCTCCGATCGTTGTCAGAAGTAAGTTGGCCGCAGTGTTATC
ACTCATGGTTATGGCAGCACTGCATAATTCTCTTACTGTCATGCCATCCGTAAGATGCTTTTCTGTGACT
GGTGAGTACTCAACCAAGTCATTCTGAGAATAGTGTATGCGGCGACCGAGTTGCTCTTGCCCGGCGTCAA
TACGGGATAATACCGCGCCACATAGCAGAACTTTAAAAGTGCTCATCATTGGAAAACGTTCTTCGGGGCG
AAAACTCTCAAGGATCTTACCGCTGTTGAGATCCAGTTCGATGTAACCCACTCGTGCACCCAACTGATCT
TCAGCATCTTTTACTTTCACCAGCGTTTCTGGGTGAGCAAAAACAGGAAGGCAAAATGCCGCAAAAAAGG
GAATAAGGGCGACACGGAAATGTTGAATACTCATACTCTTCCTTTTTCAATATTATTGAAGCATTTATCA
GGGTTATTGTCTCATGAGCGGATACATATTTGAATGTATTTAGAAAAATAAACAAATAGGGGTTCCGCGC
ACATTTCCCCGAAAAGTGCCACCTGATGCGGTGTGAAATACCGCACAGATGCGTAAGGAGAAAATACCGC
ATCAGGAAATTGTAAGCGTTAATATTTTGTTAAAATTCGCGTTAAATTTTTGTTAAATCAGCTCATTTTT
TAACCAATAGGCCGAAATCGGCAAAATCCCTTATAAATCAAAAGAATAGACCGAGATAGGGT
[37 nt withheld, positions 3913-3949]
AAAGAACGTGGACTCCAACGTCAAAGG
[49 nt withheld, positions 3977-4025]
T
[91 nt withheld, positions 4027-4117]
G
[124 nt withheld, positions 4119-4242]
CCATTCGCCATTCAGGCTGCGCAACTGTTGGGAAGGGCGATCGGTGCGGGCCTCTTCGCTATTACGCCAG
CTGGCGAAAGGGGGATGTGCTGCAAGGCGATTAAGTTGGGTAACGCCAGGGTTTTCCCAGTCACGACGTT
GTAAAACGACGGCCAGTGAATTG
